>Addgene plasmid #49592 | EGFP-Rab14Q70L | depositor full sequence | sequence record 74235 | EGFP-Rab14Q70L sequence 5358 bps
TAGTTATTAATAGTAATCAATTACGGGGTCATTAGTTCATAGCCCATATATGGAGTTCCGCGTTACATAA
CTTACGGTAAATGGCCCGCCTGGCTGACCGCCCAACGACCCCCGCCCATTGACGTCAATAATGACGTATG
TTCCCATAGTAACGCCAATAGGGACTTTCCATTGACGTCAATGGGTGGAGTATTTACGGTAAACTGCCCA
CTTGGCAGTACATCAAGTGTATCATATGCCAAGTACGCCCCCTATTGACGTCAATGACGGTAAATGGCCC
GCCTGGCATTATGCCCAGTACATGACCTTATGGGACTTTCCTACTTGGCAGTACATCTACGTATTAGTCA
TCGCTATTACCATGGTGATGCGGTTTTGGCAGTACATCAATGGGCGTGGATAGCGGTTTGACTCACGGGG
ATTTCCAAGTCTCCACCCCATTGACGTCAATGGGAGTTTGTTTTGGCACCAAAATCAACGGGACTTTCCA
AAATGTCGTAACAACTCCGCCCCATTGACGCAAATGGGCGGTAGGCGTGTACGGTGGGAGGTCTATATAA
GCAGAGCTGGTTTAGTGAACCGTCAGATCCGCTAGCGCTACCGGTCGCCACCATGGTGAGCAAGGGCGAG
GAGCTGTTCACCGGGGTGGTGCCCATCCTGGTCGAGCTGGACGGCGACGTAAACGGCCACAAGTTCAGCG
TGTCCGGCGAGGGCGAGGGCGATGCCACCTACGGCAAGCTGACCCTGAAGTTCATCTGCACCACCGGCAA
GCTGCCCGTGCCCTGGCCCACCCTCGTGACCACCCTGACCTACGGCGTGCAGTGCTTCAGCCGCTACCCC
GACCACATGAAGCAGCACGACTTCTTCAAGTCCGCCATGCCCGAAGGCTACGTCCAGGAGCGCACCATCT
TCTTCAAGGACGACGGCAACTACAAGACCCGCGCCGAGGTGAAGTTCGAGGGCGACACCCTGGTGAACCG
CATCGAGCTGAAGGGCATCGACTTCAAGGAGGACGGCAACATCCTGGGGCACAAGCTGGAGTACAACTAC
AACAGCCACAACGTCTATATCATGGCCGACAAGCAGAAGAACGGCATCAAGGTGAACTTCAAGATCCGCC
ACAACATCGAGGACGGCAGCGTGCAGCTCGCCGACCACTACCAGCAGAACACCCCCATCGGCGACGGCCC
CGTGCTGCTGCCCGACAACCACTACCTGAGCACCCAGTCCGCCCTGAGCAAAGACCCCAACGAGAAGCGC
GATCACATGGTCCTGCTGGAGTTCGTGACCGCCGCCGGGATCACTCTCGGCATGGACGAGCTGTACAAGT
CCGGACTCAGATCCACCATGGCAACTACACCGTACAACTACTCTTACATCTTTAAATATATTATTATTGG
GGACATGGGAGTAGGAAAATCTTGCTTGCTTCATCAATTTACAGAAAAAAAATTTATGGCTGATTGTCCT
CACACAATTGGTGTTGAATTTGGTACAAGAATAATCGAAGTTAGTGGCCAAAAAATAAAACTGCAGATTT
GGGATACGGCAGGACTGGAGCGATTTAGGGCTGTTACACGGAGCTACTACAGAGGAGCTGCGGGAGCTCT
TATGGTCTATGATATCACTAGAAGAAGTACATATAACCACTTAAGCAGCTGGTTGACAGATGCAAGGAAT
CTCACCAATCCAAATACTGTAATAATTCTCATAGGAAATAAAGCAGATTTGGAGGCACAGAGAGATGTTA
CATATGAAGAAGCCAAACAGTTTGCTGAAGAAAATGGCTTATTGTTCCTCGAAGCGAGTGCAAAAACGGG
AGAGAATGTAGAAGATGCCTTCCTTGAGGCTGCCAAGAAAATCTATCAGAACATTCAGGATGGAAGCTTG
GATCTGAATGCTGCTGAGTCTGGTGTACAACACAAACCTTCAGCCCCGCAGGGAGGCCGGCTAACCAGTG
AACCCCAACCCCAGAGAGAAGGCTGTGGCTGCTAGCTCGACGGTACCGCGGGCCCGGGATCCACCGGATC
TAGATAACTGATCATAATCAGCCATACCACATTTGTAGAGGTTTTACTTGCTTTAAAAAACCTCCCACAC
CTCCCCCTGAACCTGAAACATAAAATGAATGCAATTGTTGTTGTTAACTTGTTTATTGCAGCTTATAATG
GTTACAAATAAAGCAATAGCATCACAAATTTCACAAATAAAGCATTTTTTTCACTGCATTCTAGTTGTGG
TTTGTCCAAACTCATCAATGTATCTTAACGCGTAAATTGTAAGCGTTAATATTTTGTTAAAATTCGCGTT
AAATTTTTGTTAAATCAGCTCATTTTTTAACCAATAGGCCGAAATCGGCAAAATCCCTTATAAATCAAAA
GAATAGACCGAGATAGGGT
[37 nt withheld, positions 2400-2436]
AAAGAACGTGGACTCCAACGTCAAAGG
[49 nt withheld, positions 2464-2512]
T
[91 nt withheld, positions 2514-2604]
G
[124 nt withheld, positions 2606-2729]
CAGGTGGCACTTTTCGGGGAAATGTGCGCGGAACCCCTATTTGTTTATTTTTCTAAATACATTCAAATAT
GTATCCGCTCATGAGACAATAACCCTGATAAATGCTTCAATAATATTGAAAAAGGAAGAGTCCTGAGGCG
GAAAGAACCAGCTGTGGAATGTGTGTCAGTTAGGGTGTGGAAAGTCCCCAGGCTCCCCAGCAGGCAGAAG
TATGCAAAGCATGCATCTCAATTAGTCAGCAACCAGGTGTGGAAAGTCCCCAGGCTCCCCAGCAGGCAGA
AGTATGCAAAGCATGCATCTCAATTAGTCAGCAACCATAGTCCCGCCCCTAACTCCGCCCATCCCGCCCC
TAACTCCGCCCAGTTCCGCCCATTCTCCGCCCCATGGCTGACTAATTTTTTTTATTTATGCAGAGGCCGA
GGCCGCCTCGGCCTCTGAGCTATTCCAGAAGTAGTGAGGAGGCTTTTTTGGAGGCCTAGGCTTTTGCAAA
GATCGATCAAGAGACAGGATGAGGATCGTTTCGCATGATTGAACAAGATGGATTGCACGCAGGTTCTCCG
GCCGCTTGGGTGGAGAGGCTATTCGGCTATGACTGGGCACAACAGACAATCGGCTGCTCTGATGCCGCCG
TGTTCCGGCTGTCAGCGCAGGGGCGCCCGGTTCTTTTTGTCAAGACCGACCTGTCCGGTGCCCTGAATGA
ACTGCAAGACGAGGCAGCGCGGCTATCGTGGCTGGCCACGACGGGCGTTCCTTGCGCAGCTGTGCTCGAC
GTTGTCACTGAAGCGGGAAGGGACTGGCTGCTATTGGGCGAAGTGCCGGGGCAGGATCTCCTGTCATCTC
ACCTTGCTCCTGCCGAGAAAGTATCCATCATGGCTGATGCAATGCGGCGGCTGCATACGCTTGATCCGGC
TACCTGCCCATTCGACCACCAAGCGAAACATCGCATCGAGCGAGCACGTACTCGGATGGAAGCCGGTCTT
GTCGATCAGGATGATCTGGACGAAGAGCATCAGGGGCTCGCGCCAGCCGAACTGTTCGCCAGGCTCAAGG
CGAGCATGCCCGACGGCGAGGATCTCGTCGTGACCCATGGCGATGCCTGCTTGCCGAATATCATGGTGGA
AAATGGCCGCTTTTCTGGATTCATCGACTGTGGCCGGCTGGGTGTGGCGGACCGCTATCAGGACATAGCG
TTGGCTACCCGTGATATTGCTGAAGAGCTTGGCGGCGAATGGGCTGACCGCTTCCTCGTGCTTTACGGTA
TCGCCGCTCCCGATTCGCAGCGCATCGCCTTCTATCGCCTTCTTGACGAGTTCTTCTGAGCGGGACTCTG
GGGTTCGAAATGACCGACCAAGCGACGCCCAACCTGCCATCACGAGATTTCGATTCCACCGCCGCCTTCT
ATGAAAGGTTGGGCTTCGGAATCGTTTTCCGGGACGCCGGCTGGATGATCCTCCAGCGCGGGGATCTCAT
GCTGGAGTTCTTCGCCCACCCTAGGGGGAGGCTAACTGAAACACGGAAGGAGACAATACCGGAAGGAACC
CGCGCTATGACGGCAATAAAAAGACAGAATAAAACGCACGGTGTTGGGTCGTTTGTTCATAAACGCGGGG
TTCGGTCCCAGGGCTGGCACTCTGTCGATACCCCACCGAGACCCCATTGGGGCCAATACGCCCGCGTTTC
TTCCTTTTCCCCACCCCACCCCCCAAGTTCGGGTGAAGGCCCAGGGCTCGCAGCCAACGTCGGGGCGGCA
GGCCCTGCCATAGCCTCAGGTTACTCATATATACTTTAGATTGATTTAAAACTTCATTTTTAATTTAAAA
GGATCTAGGTGAAGATCCTTTTTGATAATCTCATGACCAAAATCCCTTAACGTGAGTTTTCGTTCCACTG
AGCGTCAGACCCCGTAGAAAAGATCAAAGGATCTTCTTGAGATCCTTTTTTTCTGCGCGTAATCTGCTGC
TTGCAAACAAAAAAACCACCGCTACCAGCGGTGGTTTGTTTGCCGGATCAAGAGCTACCAACTCTTTTTC
CGAAGGTAACTGGCTTCAGCAGAGCGCAGATACCAAATACTGTCCTTCTAGTGTAGCCGTAGTTAGGCCA
CCACTTCAAGAACTCTGTAGCACCGCCTACATACCTCGCTCTGCTAATCCTGTTACCAGTGGCTGCTGCC
AGTGGCGATAAGTCGTGTCTTACCGGGTTGGACTCAAGACGATAGTTACCGGATAAGGCGCAGCGGTCGG
GCTGAACGGGGGGTTCGTGCACACAGCCCAGCTTGGAGCGAACGACCTACACCGAACTGAGATACCTACA
GCGTGAGCTATGAGAAAGCGCCACGCTTCCCGAAGGGAGAAAGGCGGACAGGTATCCGGTAAGCGGCAGG
GTCGGAACAGGAGAGCGCACGAGGGAGCTTCCAGGGGGAAACGCCTGGTATCTTTATAGTCCTGTCGGGT
TTCGCCACCTCTGACTTGAGCGTCGATTTTTGTGATGCTCGTCAGGGGGGCGGAGCCTATGGAAAAACGC
CAGCAACGCGGCCTTTTTACGGTTCCTGGCCTTTTGCTGGCCTTTTGCTCACATGTTCTTTCCTGCGTTA
TCCCCTGATTCTGTGGATAACCGTATTACCGCCATGCAT
Features (pLannotate 1.2.2; 15 found; start..end, strand, type, name):
     61..364     +  enhancer       CMV enhancer: human cytomegalovirus immediate early enhancer
    365..568     +  promoter       CMV promoter: human cytomegalovirus (CMV) immediate early promoter
    613..1329    +  CDS            EGFP: EGFP is a basic (constitutively fluorescent) green fluorescent protein published in 1996, derived from Aequorea victoria. It is reported to be a rapidly-maturing weak dimer with moderate acid sensitivity.
   1348..1992    +  CDS            Rab14: RAB14_RAT - Experimental evidence at protein level: Swiss-Prot protein existence level 1. Regulates, together with its guanine nucleotide exchange factor, DENND6A, the specific endocytic transport of ADAM10, N- cadherin/CDH2 shedding and cell-cell adhesion (By similarity). Involved in membrane trafficking between the Golgi complex and endosomes during early embryonic development. Regulates the Golgi to endosome transport of FGFR-containing vesicles during early development, a key process for developing basement membrane and epiblast and primitive endoderm lineages during early postimplantation
   1997..2022    +  misc_feature   MCS (fragment): multiple cloning site
   2039..2123    +  CDS            large T antigen (fragment): large T antigen from SV40 (simian virus 40)
   2146..2267    +  polyA_signal   SV40 poly(A) signal: SV40 polyadenylation signal
   2301..2729    -  rep_origin     f1 ori (sequence partly withheld): f1 bacteriophage origin of replication; arrow indicates direction of (+) strand synthesis
   2756..2860    +  promoter       AmpR promoter: bla
   2862..3219    +  promoter       SV40 promoter: SV40 enhancer and early promoter
   3254..4048    +  CDS            NeoR/KanR: aminoglycoside phosphotransferase from Tn5; aph(3')-II (or nptII); confers resistance to neomycin, kanamycin, and G418 (Geneticin®)
   4069..4221    +  CDS            ble (fragment): BLE_KLEPN - Experimental evidence at protein level: Swiss-Prot protein existence level 1. Binding protein with a strong affinity to the bleomycin family of antibiotics. Binds to CL990; an antimitotic-antibiotic compound. From Klebsiella pneumoniae.
   4280..4327    +  polyA_signal   HSV TK poly(A) signal: herpes simplex virus thymidine kinase polyadenylation signal (Cole and Stacy, 1985)
   4418..4434    -  polyA_signal   bGH poly(A) signal (fragment): bovine growth hormone polyadenylation signal
   4656..5244    +  rep_origin     ori: high-copy-number ColE1/pMB1/pBR322/pUC origin of replication
