[The description below was written by a language model from this plasmid's Addgene catalogue record and pLannotate feature annotations shown in this document.]
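Description:
EGFP-Rab14Q70L is a mammalian expression plasmid built on the Clontech EGFP C1 backbone. It produces human RAB14 carrying a glutamine-to-leucine substitution at position 70, fused at its N terminus to EGFP. The fusion is driven by the human cytomegalovirus immediate early enhancer and promoter. The EGFP coding sequence is followed directly by the Rab14 open reading frame, a remnant of the multiple cloning site and an SV40 polyadenylation signal. The Rab14 fragment came from a commercial pcDNA3.1-based cDNA clone and was inserted by ligating compatible ends (BamHI/BglII at the 5′ end, XhoI/SalI at the 3′ end), which destroyed the sites at both junctions. The automated annotation matched the insert to the rat Rab14 protein entry, but the catalogue record gives the species as human. The short large T antigen, ble and bGH poly(A) fragments in the feature table appear to be partial annotation matches to backbone sequence rather than functional elements.

The plasmid is propagated in bacteria through a high-copy ColE1/pUC-type origin, and it also carries an f1 phage origin. A single Tn5 aminoglycoside phosphotransferase gene (NeoR/KanR) provides both selections. It is preceded by a bacterial bla promoter for kanamycin resistance in E. coli and by the SV40 enhancer/early promoter for G418 selection in mammalian cells, and it ends with an HSV TK polyadenylation signal.

In Rab GTPases, the equivalent glutamine-to-leucine change in the catalytic region generally impairs GTP hydrolysis and gives a GTP-locked, constitutively active form, although the record itself does not state this. The stated purpose is simply to express the EGFP-tagged mutant in mammalian cells, which allows its localisation to be followed by fluorescence. The deposited full sequence is 5,358 nt, slightly longer than the approximate total size listed in the catalogue.
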