Addgene plasmid #49592: EGFP-Rab14Q70L
Purpose: expresses EGFP-Rab14Q70L in mammalian cells
Depositing lab: Marci Scidmore. Depositing organization: Cornell University.
Backbone
  Vector backbone: EGFP C1
  Backbone manufacturer: Clontech
  Backbone size w/o insert (bp): 4700
  Total vector size (bp): 5330
  Vector type: Mammalian Expression
  Selectable markers: Neomycin (select with G418)
Growth in bacteria
  Bacterial resistance: Kanamycin, 50 μg/mL
  Growth temperature: 37°C
  Growth strain: DH5alpha
  Copy number: High Copy
Gene/Insert
  Gene/Insert name: Rab14AQ70L
  Species: H. sapiens (human)
  Insert size (bp): 600
  Mutation: Glutamine 70 to Leucine
  GenBank ID: AF498949
  Entrez Gene: RAB14 (a.k.a. FBP, RAB-14)
  Promoter: CMV
  Tag / fusion protein: EGFP (N terminal on insert)
  Cloning method: Restriction Enzyme; 5′ cloning site BamHI/BglII (destroyed during cloning); 3′ cloning site XhoI/SalI (destroyed during cloning)
  Sequencing primers: 5′ EGFP C (CATGGTCCTGCTGGAGTTCGTG)
Resource information
  A portion of this plasmid was derived from a plasmid made by: Rab14A derived from pCDNA3.1+Rab14A purchased from Missouri S&T cDNA Resource Center cDNA.org
Terms and licenses: Academic/Nonprofit Terms; Industry Terms: Not Available to Industry
How to cite: EGFP-Rab14Q70L was a gift from Marci Scidmore (Addgene plasmid # 49592)
