>Addgene plasmid #49592 | EGFP-Rab14Q70L | addgene partial sequence | sequence record 76277 | EGFP-C 5'-CATGGTCCTGCTGGAGTTCGTG-3'
CTCTCGGCATGGACGAGCTGTACAAGTCCGGACTCAGATCCACCATGGCAACTACACCGTACAACTACTC
TTACATCTTTAAATATATTATTATTGGGGACATGGGAGTAGGAAAATCTTGCTTGCTTCATCAATTTACA
GAAAAAAAATTTATGGCTGATTGTCCTCACACAATTGGTGTTGAATTTGGTACAAGAATAATCGAAGTTA
GTGGCCAAAAAATAAAACTGCAGATTTGGGATACGGCAGGACTGGAGCGATTTAGGGCTGTTACACGGAG
CTACTACAGAGGAGCTGCGGGAGCTCTTATGGTCTATGATATCACTAGAAGAAGTACATATAACCACTTA
AGCAGCTGGTTGACAGATGCAAGGAATCTCACCAATCCAAATACTGTAATAATTCTCATAGGAAATAAAG
CAGATTTGGAGGCACAGAGAGATGTTACATATGAAGAAGCCAAACAGTTTGCTGAAGAAAATGGCTTATT
GTTCCTCGAAGCGAGTGCAAAAACGGGAGAGAATGTAGAAGATGCCTTCCTTGAGGCTGCCAAGAAAATC
TATCAGAACATTCAGGATGGAAGCTTGGATCTGAATGCTGCTGAGTCTGGTGTACAACACAAACCTTCAG
CCCCGCAGGGAGGCCGGCTAACCAGTGAACCCCAACCCCAGAGAGAAGGCTGTGGCTGCTAGCTCGACGG
TACCGCGGGCCCGGGATCCACCGGATCTAGATAACTGATCATAATCAGCCATACCACATTTGTAGAGGTT
TTACTTGCTTTAAAAAACCTCCCACACCTCCCCCTGAACCTGAAACATAAAATGAATGCAATTGTTGTTG
TTAACTTGTTTATTGCAGCTTATAATGGTTACAAATAAAGCAATAGCATCACAAATTTCACAAATAAAGC
ATTTTTTTCACTGCATTCTAGTTGTGGTTTGTCCAAACTCATCAATGTATCTTAACGCGTAAATTGTAAG
CGTTAAT
